Addgene plasmid #172553: pCLlR2
Purpose: Inducible gene expression, pCOLA origin, LacI repressor, PLlacO-1 promoter, mRFP, Kanamycin Resistance Marker.
Depositing lab: Christopher Reisch. Depositing organization: University of Florida.
Backbone
  Vector backbone: original Duet vector
  Backbone manufacturer: Novagen
  Vector type: Bacterial Expression, Synthetic Biology
Growth in bacteria
  Bacterial resistance: Kanamycin, 50 μg/mL
  Growth temperature: 37°C
  Growth strain: DH5alpha
  Copy number: Low Copy
Gene/Insert
  Gene/Insert name: LacI-mRFP
  Species: Synthetic
  Promoter: PLlacO-1
  Cloning method: Ligation Independent Cloning
Terms and licenses: Academic/Nonprofit Terms; Industry Terms: Not Available to Industry
How to cite: pCLlR2 was a gift from Christopher Reisch (Addgene plasmid # 172553 ; http://n2t.net/addgene:172553 ; RRID:Addgene_172553)
