[The description below was written by a language model from this plasmid's Addgene catalogue record and pLannotate feature annotations shown in this document.]
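Description:
pCLlR2 is a 4.3 kb bacterial expression plasmid built for synthetic biology work in E. coli, derived from a Novagen Duet-series backbone. It replicates from the ColA origin, which keeps it at low copy number and makes it compatible with co-resident plasmids carrying other origin types, so it can be combined with additional constructs in the same cell. Selection is by kanamycin, through an aminoglycoside phosphotransferase gene (aph(3')-Ia) driven by a bla-type promoter.

The payload is an IPTG-inducible reporter module. The lac repressor gene lacI is expressed from its own lacI promoter on one strand. On the opposite strand, downstream of a putative bacterial terminator and a BioBrick prefix, sit two closely spaced lac operators that correspond to the PLlacO-1 promoter named in the catalogue entry, followed by the coding sequence for the monomeric red fluorescent protein mRFP1. A T7 terminator lies just past the end of the reporter on the circular map. In the absence of inducer, plasmid-encoded LacI binds the operators and represses transcription; lactose or IPTG relieves this repression, giving red fluorescence as a readout of promoter activity.

The annotation also reports several short fragments (TcR, lacZα and repeated CAP binding sites downstream of lacI, plus a partial AmpR promoter). These appear to be small sequence matches or cloning remnants rather than functional genes. The record supports use as a characterised inducible expression vector, with mRFP serving as the reporter for measuring induction. The record does not state whether the reporter is intended to be exchanged for other genes.
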