Features (pLannotate 1.2.2; 19 found; start..end, strand, type, name):
     42..89      +  terminator     T7 terminator: transcription terminator for bacteriophage T7 RNA polymerase
    253..310     +  promoter       AmpR promoter (fragment): bla
    319..1134    -  CDS            KanR: aminoglycoside phosphotransferase; aph(3')-Ia; confers resistance to kanamycin in bacteria or G418 (Geneticin®) in eukaryotes
   1135..1226    -  promoter       AmpR promoter: bla
   1244..1879    -  rep_origin     ColA ori: Plasmids containing the ColA origin of replication can be propagated in E. coli cells that contain additional plasmids with compatible origins.
   1964..2028    -  CDS            TcR (fragment): tetracycline efflux protein; tet; confers resistance to tetracycline
   2043..2064    -  protein_bind   CAP binding site: CAP binding activates transcription in the presence of cAMP. E. coli catabolite activator protein
   2077..2095    -  CDS            lacZα (fragment): LacZα fragment of β-galactosidase; lacZ fragment
   2110..2131    -  protein_bind   CAP binding site: CAP binding activates transcription in the presence of cAMP. E. coli catabolite activator protein
   2144..2162    -  CDS            lacZα (fragment): LacZα fragment of β-galactosidase; lacZ fragment
   2177..2198    -  protein_bind   CAP binding site: CAP binding activates transcription in the presence of cAMP. E. coli catabolite activator protein
   2211..3293    -  CDS            lacI: lac repressor; lacI; The lac repressor binds to the lac operator to inhibit transcription in E. coli. This inhibition can be relieved by adding lactose or isopropyl-β-D-thiogalactopyranoside (IPTG).
   3294..3371    -  promoter       lacI promoter: lacI
   3379..3414    -  CDS            TcR (fragment): tetracycline efflux protein; tet; confers resistance to tetracycline
   3435..3478    -  terminator     bacterial terminator: putative bacterial transcription terminator
   3481..3502    +  misc_feature   BioBrick prefix: BioBrick prefix for parts that do not start with "ATG"
   3505..3521    +  protein_bind   lac operator: The lac repressor binds to the lac operator to inhibit transcription in E. coli. This inhibition can be relieved by adding lactose or isopropyl-β-D-thiogalactopyranoside (IPTG). lac repressor encoded by lacI
   3528..3544    +  protein_bind   lac operator: The lac repressor binds to the lac operator to inhibit transcription in E. coli. This inhibition can be relieved by adding lactose or isopropyl-β-D-thiogalactopyranoside (IPTG). lac repressor encoded by lacI
   3614..4288    +  CDS            mRFP1: mRFP1 is a basic (constitutively fluorescent) red fluorescent protein published in 2002, derived from Discosoma sp.. It is reported to be a somewhat slowly-maturing monomer with low acid sensitivity.
>Addgene plasmid #172553 | pCLlR2 | addgene full sequence | sequence record 346591 | Addgene NGS Result
GCTTTCCAGTCGGGAAACCTGCTGCCACCGCTGAGCAATAACTAGCATAACCCCTTGGGGCCTCTAAACG
GGTCTTGAGGGGTTTTTTGCTGAAACCTCAGGCATTTGAGAAGCACACGGTCACACTGCTTCCGGTAGTC
AATAAACCGGTAAACCAGCAATAGACATAAGCGGCTATTTAACGACCCTGCCCTGAACCGACGACAAGCT
GACGACCGGGTCTCCGCAAGTGGCACTTTTCGGGGAAATGTGCGCGGAACCCCTATTTGTTTATTTTTCT
AAATACATTCAAATATGTATCCGCTCATGAATTAATTCTTAGAAAAACTCATCGAGCATCAAATGAAACT
GCAATTTATTCATATCAGGATTATCAATACCATATTTTTGAAAAAGCCGTTTCTGTAATGAAGGAGAAAA
CTCACCGAGGCAGTTCCATAGGATGGCAAGATCCTGGTATCGGTCTGCGATTCCGACTCGTCCAACATCA
ATACAACCTATTAATTTCCCCTCGTCAAAAATAAGGTTATCAAGTGAGAAATCACCATGAGTGACGACTG
AATCCGGTGAGAATGGCAAAAGTTTATGCATTTCTTTCCAGACTTGTTCAACAGGCCAGCCATTACGCTC
GTCATCAAAATCACTCGCATCAACCAAACCGTTATTCATTCGTGATTGCGCCTGAGCGAGACGAAATACG
CGGTCGCTGTTAAAAGGACAATTACAAACAGGAATCGAATGCAACCGGCGCAGGAACACTGCCAGCGCAT
CAACAATATTTTCACCTGAATCAGGATATTCTTCTAATACCTGGAATGCTGTTTTCCCGGGGATCGCAGT
GGTGAGTAACCATGCATCATCAGGAGTACGGATAAAATGCTTGATGGTCGGAAGAGGCATAAATTCCGTC
AGCCAGTTTAGTCTGACCATCTCATCTGTAACATCATTGGCAACGCTACCTTTGCCATGTTTCAGAAACA
ACTCTGGCGCATCGGGCTTCCCATACAATCGATAGATTGTCGCACCTGATTGCCCGACATTATCGCGAGC
CCATTTATACCCATATAAATCAGCATCCATGTTGGAATTTAATCGCGGCCTAGAGCAAGACGTTTCCCGT
TGAATATGGCTCATACTCTTCCTTTTTCAATATTATTGAAGCATTTATCAGGGTTATTGTCTCATGAGCG
GATACATATTTGAATGTATTTAGAAAAATAAACAAATAGGCATGCTAGCGCAGAAACGTCCTAGAAGATG
CCAGGAGGATACTTAGCAGAGAGACAATAAGGCCGGAGCGAAGCCGTTTTTCCATAGGCTCCGCCCCCCT
GACGAACATCACGAAATCTGACGCTCAAATCAGTGGTGGCGAAACCCGACAGGACTATAAAGATACCAGG
CGTTTCCCCCTGATGGCTCCCTCTTGCGCTCTCCTGTTCCCGTCCTGCGGCGTCCGTGTTGTGGTGGAGG
CTTTACCCAAATCACCACGTCCCGTTCCGTGTAGACAGTTCGCTCCAAGCTGGGCTGTGTGCAAGAACCC
CCCGTTCAGCCCGACTGCTGCGCCTTATCCGGTAACTATCATCTTGAGTCCAACCCGGAAAGACACGACA
AAACGCCACTGGCAGCAGCCATTGGTAACTGAGAATTAGTGGATTTAGATATCGAGAGTCTTGAAGTGGT
GGCCTAACAGAGGCTACACTGAAAGGACAGTATTTGGTATCTGCGCTCCACTAAAGCCAGTTACCAGGTT
AAGCAGTTCCCCAACTGACTTAACCTTCGATCAAACCGCCTCCCCAGGCGGTTTTTTCGTTTACAGAGCA
GGAGATTACGACGATCGTAAAAGGATCTCAAGAAGATCCTTTACGGATTCCCGACACCATCACTCTAGAT
TTCAGTGCAATTTATCTCTTCAAATGTAGCACCTGAAGTCAGCCCCATACGATATAAGTTGTAATTCTCA
TGTTAGTCATGCCCCGCGCCCACCGGAAGGAGCTGACTGGGTTGAAGGCTCTCAAGGGCATCGGTCGAGA
TCCCGGTGCCTAATGAGTGAGCTAACTTACATTAATTGCGTTGCGCGTAAAACGACGGCCAGTGAGATCC
CGGTGCCTAATGAGTGAGCTAACTTACATTAATTGCGTTGCGCGTAAAACGACGGCCAGTGAGATCCCGG
TGCCTAATGAGTGAGCTAACTTACATTAATTGCGTTGCGCTCACTGCCCGCTTTCCAGTCGGGAAACCTG
TCGTGCCAGCTGCATTAATGAATCGGCCAACGCGCGGGGAGAGGCGGTTTGCGTATTGGGCGCCAGGGTG
GTTTTTCTTTTCACCAGTGAGACGGGCAACAGCTGATTGCCCTTCACCGCCTGGCCCTGAGAGAGTTGCA
GCAAGCGGTCCACGCTGGTTTGCCCCAGCAGGCGAAAATCCTGTTTGATGGTGGTTAACGGCGGGATATA
ACATGAGCTGTCTTCGGTATCGTCGTATCCCACTACCGAGATGTCCGCACCAACGCGCAGCCCGGACTCG
GTAATGGCGCGCATTGCGCCCAGCGCCATCTGATCGTTGGCAACCAGCATCGCAGTGGGAACGATGCCCT
CATTCAGCATTTGCATGGTTTGTTGAAAACCGGACATGGCACTCCAGTCGCCTTCCCGTTCCGCTATCGG
CTGAATTTGATTGCGAGTGAGATATTTATGCCAGCCAGCCAGACGCAGACGCGCCGAGACAGAACTTAAT
GGGCCCGCTAACAGCGCGATTTGCTGGTGACCCAATGCGACCAGATGCTCCACGCCCAGTCGCGTACCGT
CTTCATGGGAGAAAATAATACTGTTGATGGGTGTCTGGTCAGAGACATCAAGAAATAACGCCGGAACATT
AGTGCAGGCAGCTTCCACAGCAATGGCATCCTGGTCATCCAGCGGATAGTTAATGATCAGCCCACTGACG
CGTTGCGCGAGAAGATTGTGCACCGCCGCTTTACAGGCTTCGACGCCGCTTCGTTCTACCATCGACACCA
CCACGCTGGCACCCAGTTGATCGGCGCGAGATTTAATCGCCGCGACAATTTGCGACGGCGCGTGCAGGGC
CAGACTGGAGGTGGCAACGCCAATCAGCAACGACTGTTTGCCCGCCAGTTGTTGTGCCACGCGGTTGGGA
ATGTAATTCAGCTCCGCCATCGCCGCTTCCACTTTTTCCCGCGTTTTCGCAGAAACGTGGCTGGCCTGGT
TCACCACGCGGGAAACGGTCTGATAAGAGACACCGGCATACTCTGCGACATCGTATAACGTTACTGGTTT
CACATTCACCACCCTGAATTGACTCTCTTCCGGGCGCTATCATGCCATACCGCGAAAGGTTTTGCGCCAT
TCGATGGTGTCCGGGATCTCGACGCTCTCCCTTATGCGACTCCTGCATTAGGAAATGGCGTATCACGAGG
CAGAATTTCAGATAAAAAAAATCCTTAGCTTTCGCTAAGGATGATTTCTGGAATTCGCGGCCGCTTCTAG
AGAATTGTGAGCGGATAACAATTGACATTGTGAGCGGATAACAAGATACTGAGCACACCCTGTAGGAACT
GGGAAGAGCGCAACACATACTAGAGAAAGAGGAGAAATACTAGATGGCTTCCTCCGAAGACGTTATCAAA
GAGTTCATGCGTTTCAAAGTTCGTATGGAAGGTTCCGTTAACGGTCACGAGTTCGAAATCGAAGGTGAAG
GTGAAGGTCGTCCGTACGAAGGTACCCAGACCGCTAAACTGAAAGTTACCAAAGGTGGTCCGCTGCCGTT
CGCTTGGGACATCCTGTCCCCGCAGTTCCAGTACGGTTCCAAAGCTTACGTTAAACACCCGGCTGACATC
CCGGACTACCTGAAACTGTCCTTCCCGGAAGGTTTCAAATGGGAACGTGTTATGAACTTCGAAGACGGTG
GTGTTGTTACCGTTACCCAGGACTCCTCCCTGCAAGACGGTGAGTTCATCTACAAAGTTAAACTGCGTGG
TACCAACTTCCCGTCCGACGGTCCGGTTATGCAGAAAAAAACCATGGGTTGGGAAGCTTCCACCGAACGT
ATGTACCCGGAAGACGGTGCTCTGAAAGGTGAAATCAAAATGCGTCTGAAACTGAAAGACGGTGGTCACT
ACGACGCTGAAGTTAAAACCACCTACATGGCTAAAAAACCGGTTCAGCTGCCGGGTGCTTACAAAACCGA
CATCAAACTGGACATCACCTCCCACAACGAAGACTACACCATCGTTGAACAGTACGAACGTGCTGAAGGT
CGTCACTCCACCGGTGCTTAATAACGCTGATAGTGCTAGTGTAGATCGC
